Addgene plasmid #193176: AAV-PB-SRT-tdTomato_BC9
Purpose: Barcoded piggyBac self-reporting transposon with tdTomato marker in AAV backbone
Depositing lab: Rob Mitra. Depositing organization: Washington University in Saint Louis. Publication: Measuring transcription factor binding and gene expression using barcoded self-reporting transposon calling cards and transcriptomes. Lalli M, Yen A, Thopte U, Dong F, Moudgil A, Chen X, Milbrandt J, Dougherty JD, Mitra RD. NAR Genom Bioinform. 2022 Aug 31;4(3):lqac061. doi: 10.1093/nargab/lqac061. eCollection 2022 Sep. PubMed 36062164.
Backbone
  Vector backbone: AAV-PB-SRT-tdTomato
  Vector type: AAV
Growth in bacteria
  Bacterial resistance: Ampicillin, 100 μg/mL
  Growth temperature: 37°C
  Growth strain: NEB Stable
  Copy number: High Copy
Gene/Insert
  Gene/Insert name: Barcoded piggyBac tdTomato SRT
  Species: H. sapiens (human)
  Mutation: Barcode: TCGA
  Cloning method: Gibson Cloning
Terms and licenses: Academic/Nonprofit Terms; Industry Terms: Not Available to Industry
How to cite: AAV-PB-SRT-tdTomato_BC9 was a gift from Rob Mitra (Addgene plasmid # 193176 ; http://n2t.net/addgene:193176 ; RRID:Addgene_193176)
