[The description below was written by a language model from this plasmid's Addgene catalogue record and pLannotate feature annotations shown in this document.]
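Description:
AAV-PB-SRT-tdTomato_BC9 is an AAV transfer plasmid of about 6.5 kb that carries a barcoded piggyBac self-reporting transposon (SRT) marked with tdTomato. It is maintained in E. coli through a high-copy ColE1/pUC-type origin and selected with ampicillin via the β-lactamase gene. The record lists a recombination-deficient growth strain, which is typical for plasmids containing repeat-rich ITRs. Two AAV2 inverted terminal repeats flank the payload, so the sequence between them can be packaged into recombinant AAV particles when rep, cap and helper functions are supplied in trans. Short annotated fragments of M13 ori, lacZα, lacI, RSF ori and a T7 promoter appear to be backbone remnants rather than functional parts.

Between the ITRs, the feature table shows a CMV enhancer fragment, then an EF-1α core promoter with portions of EF-1α intron A driving the mammalian codon-optimized tdTomato coding sequence. Downstream lie a hammerhead ribozyme and a small fragment of the bGH polyadenylation signal. The automated annotation also reports a 5S rRNA-like match, whose role the record does not explain. The piggyBac terminal repeats and the barcode position are not annotated, although the catalogue entry identifies the insert as a piggyBac SRT and this version as one member of a barcoded series.

In the self-reporting design, a transposon lacking its own efficient terminator produces transcripts that read through into flanking genomic DNA after insertion, so integration sites can be recovered from RNA. The associated work uses such constructs for calling cards experiments. There, a transcription factor fused to piggyBac transposase directs insertions near its binding sites, and the barcodes allow binding to be measured alongside transcriptomes.
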