Features (pLannotate 1.2.2; 21 found; start..end, strand, type, name):
     44..78      -  promoter       AmpR promoter (fragment): bla
    104..235     -  rep_origin     M13 ori (fragment): M13 bacteriophage origin of replication; arrow indicates direction of (+) strand synthesis
    256..412     -  CDS            lacZα (fragment): LacZα fragment of β-galactosidase; lacZ fragment
    421..439     +  promoter       T7 promoter: promoter for bacteriophage T7 RNA polymerase
    475..605     -  repeat_region  AAV2 ITR (fragment): inverted terminal repeat of adeno-associated virus serotype 2 inverted
    624..733     +  enhancer       CMV enhancer (fragment): human cytomegalovirus immediate early enhancer
    987..1005    -  misc_feature   MCS (fragment): pBluescript multiple cloning site
   1075..1286    +  promoter       EF-1α core promoter: core promoter for human elongation factor EF-1α
   1287..1400    +  intron         EF-1α intron A (fragment): intron upstream of the start codon of human EF-1α
   2026..2229    +  intron         EF-1α intron A: truncated intron upstream of the start codon of human EF-1α
   2250..3679    +  CDS            tdTomato (fragment): tandem dimeric (pseudo-monomeric) derivative of DsRed (Shaner et al., 2004) mammalian codon-optimized
   4127..4179    +  ncRNA          Hammerhead 1: Accession: RF00163 - Hammerhead ribozyme (type I)
   4220..4338    +  ncRNA          5S rRNA: Accession: RF00001 - 5S ribosomal RNA
   4365..4387    +  polyA_signal   bGH poly(A) signal (fragment): bovine growth hormone polyadenylation signal
   4410..4540    +  repeat_region  AAV2 ITR (fragment): inverted terminal repeat of adeno-associated virus serotype 2 inverted
   4575..4622    -  CDS            lacI (fragment): lac repressor; lacI; The lac repressor binds to the lac operator to inhibit transcription in E. coli. This inhibition can be relieved by adding lactose or isopropyl-β-D-thiogalactopyranoside (IPTG).
   4659..4699    -  rep_origin     RSF ori (fragment): Plasmids containing the RSF 1030 origin of replication can be propagated in E. coli cells that contain additional plasmids with compatible origins.
   4721..4764    +  terminator     rrnB T1 terminator: Escherichia coli rrnB; transcription terminator T1 from the E. coli rrnB gene
   4821..5409    -  rep_origin     ori: high-copy-number ColE1/pMB1/pBR322/pUC origin of replication
   5580..6440    -  CDS            AmpR: β-lactamase; bla; confers resistance to ampicillin, carbenicillin, and related antibiotics
   6441..6504    -  promoter       AmpR promoter: bla
>Addgene plasmid #193176 | AAV-PB-SRT-tdTomato_BC9 | addgene full sequence | sequence record 379015 | Addgene NGS Result
GCTAATAACAGGCCTGCTGGTAATCGCAGGCCTTTTTATTTGGTGTATTTAGAAAAATAAACAAATAGGG
GTTCCGCGCACATTTCCCCGAAAAGTGCCACCTAAATTGTAAGCGTTAATATTTTGTTAAAATTCGCGTT
AAATTTTTGTTAAATCAGCTCATTTTTTAACCAATAGGCCGAAATCGGCAAAATCCCTTATAAATCAAAA
GAATAGACCGAGATAGGGTTGAGTGGCCGCTACAGGGCGCTCCCATTCGCCATTCAGGCTGCGCAACTGT
TGGGAAGGGCGTTTCGGTGCGGGCCTCTTCGCTATTACGCCAGCTGGCGAAAGGGGGATGTGCTGCAAGG
CGATTAAGTTGGGTAACGCCAGGGTTTTCCCAGTCACGACGTTGTAAAACGACGGCCAGTGAGCGCGACG
TAATACGACTCACTATAGGGCGAATTGTAGGCGGAAGGCCGTCAAGGCCGCATGGCTGCGCGCTCGCTCG
CTCACTGAGGCCGCCCGGGCAAAGCCCGGGCGTCGGGCGACCTTTGGTCGCCCGGCCTCAGTGAGCGAGC
GAGCGCGCAGAGAGGGAGTGGCCAACTCCATCACTAGGGGTTCCTATTGACGTCAGATCGCTAAATAATG
ACGTATGTTCCCATAGTAACGCCAATAGGGACTTTCCATTGACGTCAATGGGTGGAGTATTTACGGTAAA
CTGCCCACTTGGCAGTACATCAAGTGTATCATACGTCAAGGCCGCATTTAACCCTAGAAAGATAATCATA
TTGTGACGTACGTTAAAGATAATCATGTGTAAAATTGACGCATGTGTTTTATCGGTCTGTATATCGAGGT
TTATTTATTAATTTGAATAGATATTAAGTTTTATTATATTTACACTTACATACTAATAATAAATTCAACA
AACAATTTATTTATGTTTATTTATTTATTAAAAAAAACAAAAACTCAAAATTTCTTCTATAAAGTAACAA
AACTTTTATCGAATTCCTGCAGCCCAGCTTGATCTTAGGTCCCTCGACGAATTCTCTAGAGAAGAGCATG
CGTGAGGCTCCGGTGCCCGTCAGTGGGCAGAGCGCACATCGCCCACAGTCCCCGAGAAGTTGGGGGGAGG
GGTCGGCAATTGAACCGGTGCCTAGAGAAGGTGGCGCGGGGTAAACTGGGAAAGTGATGTCGTGTACTGG
CTCCGCCTTTTTCCCGAGGGTGGGGGAGAACCGTATATAAGTGCAGTAGTCGCCGTGAACGTTCTTTTTC
GCAACGGGTTTGCCGCCAGAACACAGGTAAGTGCCGTGTGTGGTTCCCGCGGGCCTGGCCTCTTTACGGG
TTATGGCCCTTGCGTGCCTTGAATTACTTCCACGCCCCTGGCTGCAGTACGTGATTCTTGATCCCGAGCT
TCGGGTTGGAAGTGGGTGGGAGAGTTCGAGGCCTTGCGCTTAAGGAGCCCCTTCGCCTCGTGCTTGAGTT
GAGGCCTGGCTTGGGCGCTGGGGCCGCCGCGTGCGAATCTGGTGGCACCTTCGCGCCTGTCTCGCTGCTT
TCGATAAGTCTCTAGCCATTTAAAATTTTTGATGACCTGCTGCGACGCTTTTTTTCTGGCAAGATAGTCT
TGTAAATGCGGGCCAAGATCTGCACACTGGTATTTCGGTTTTTGGGGCCGCGGGCGGCGACGGGGCCCGT
GCGTCCCAGCGCACATGTTCGGCGAGGCGGGGCCTGCGAGCGCGGCCACCGAGAATCGGACGGGGGTAGT
CTCAAGCTGGCCGGCCTGCTCTGGTGCCTGGCCTCGCGCCGCCGTGTATCGCCCCGCCCTGGGCGGCAAG
GCTGGCCCGGTCGGCACCAGTTGCGTGAGCGGAAAGATGGCCGCTTCCCGGCCCTGCTGCAGGGAGCTCA
AAATGGAGGACGCGGCGCTCGGGAGAGCGGGCGGGTGAGTCACCCACACAAAGGAAAAGGGCCTTTCCGT
CCTCAGCCGTCGCTTCATGTGACTCCACGGAGTACCGGGCGCCGTCCAGGCACCTCGATTAGTTCTCGAG
CTTTTGGAGTACGTCGTCTTTAGGTTGGGGGGAGGGGTTTTATGCGATGGAGTTTCCCCACACTGAGTGG
GTGGAGACTGAAGTTAGGCCAGCTTGGCACTTGATGTAATTCTCCTTGGAATTTGCCCTTTTTGAGTTTG
GATCTTGGTTCATTCTCAAGCCTCAGACAGTGGTTCAAAGTTTTTTTCTTCCATTTCAGGTGTCGTGAAA
ACTACGCCAATGGTGAGCAAGGGCGAGGAGGTCATCAAAGAGTTCATGCGCTTCAAGGTGCGCATGGAGG
GCTCCATGAACGGCCACGAGTTCGAGATCGAGGGCGAGGGCGAGGGCCGCCCCTACGAGGGCACCCAGGC
CGCCAAGCTGAAGGTGACCAAGGGCGGCCCCCTGCCCTTCGCCTGGGACATCCTGTCCCCCCAGTTCATG
TACGGCTCCAAGGCGTACGTGAAGCACCCCGCCGACATCCCCGATTACAAGAAGCTGTCCTTCCCCGAGG
GCTTCAAGTGGGAGCGCGTGATGAACTTCGAGGACGGCGGTCTGGTGACCGTGACCCAGGACTCCTCCCT
GCAGGACGGCACGCTGATCTACAAGGTGAAGATGCGCGGCACCAACTTCCCCCCCGACGGCCCCGTAATG
CAGAAGAAGACCATGGGCTGGGAGGCCTCCACCGAGCGCCTGTACCCCCGCGACGGCGTGCTGAAGGGCG
AGATCCACCAGGCCCTGAAGCTGAAGGACGGCGGCCACTACCTGGTGGAGTTCAAGACCATCTACATGGC
CAAGAAGCCCGTGCAACTGCCCGGCTACTACTACGTGGACACCAAGCTGGACATCACCTCCCACAACGAG
GACTACACCATCGTGGAACAGTACGAGCGCTCCGAGGGCCGCCACCACCTGTTCCTGGGGCATGGCACCG
GCAGCACCGGCAGCGGCAGCTCCGGCACCGCCTCCTCCGAGGACAACAACATGGCCGTCATCAAAGAGTT
CATGCGCTTCAAGGTGCGCATGGAGGGCTCCATGAACGGCCACGAGTTCGAGATCGAGGGCGAGGGCGAG
GGCCGCCCCTACGAGGGCACCCAGACCGCCAAGCTGAAGGTGACCAAGGGCGGCCCCCTGCCCTTCGCCT
GGGACATCCTGTCCCCCCAGTTCATGTACGGCTCCAAGGCGTACGTGAAGCACCCCGCCGACATCCCCGA
TTACAAGAAGCTGTCCTTCCCCGAGGGCTTCAAGTGGGAGCGCGTGATGAACTTCGAGGACGGCGGTCTG
GTGACCGTGACCCAGGACTCCTCCCTGCAGGACGGCACGCTGATCTACAAGGTGAAGATGCGCGGCACCA
ACTTCCCCCCCGACGGCCCCGTAATGCAGAAGAAGACCATGGGCTGGGAGGCCTCCACCGAGCGCCTGTA
CCCCCGCGACGGCGTGCTGAAGGGCGAGATCCACCAGGCCCTGAAGCTGAAGGACGGCGGCCACTACCTG
GTGGAGTTCAAGACCATCTACATGGCCAAGAAGCCCGTGCAACTGCCCGGCTACTACTACGTGGACACCA
AGCTGGACATCACCTCCCACAACGAGGACTACACCATCGTGGAACAGTACGAGCGCTCCGAGGGCCGCCA
CCACCTGTTCCTGTACGGCATGGACGAGCTGTACAAGTAATCGATAACAACTCGAGTACCGGCTTAAGTG
ATAGATCGGAAGAGCGGTTCAGCAGGAATGCCGAGACCGGTTTAAACTCAGTGTCCATAGCGACGCCGGC
GCGATAAGCTATCTATAACAAGAAAATATATATATAATAAGTTATCACGTAAGTAGAACATGAAATAACA
ATATAATTATCGTATGAGTTAAATCTTAAAAGTCACGTAAAAGATAATCATGCGTCATTTTGACTCACGC
GGTCGTTATAGTTCAAAATCAGTGACACTTACCGCATTGACAAGCACGCCTCACGGGAGCTCCAAGCGGC
GACTGAGATGTCCTAAATGCACAGCGACGGATTCGCGCTATTTAGAAAGAGAGAGCAATATTTCAAGAAT
GCATGCGTCAATTTTACGCAGACTATCTTTTCGAGGTTAAGAGCTCAAGCTTCTGAGATGCAGATACATC
CCACTGATGAGTCCCAAATAGGACGAAACGCGCTTCGGTGCGTCTGGGATTCCACTGCTATCCACGCGGC
CGCACGGCATTACGTTAGACGTCTAGGCCACACCACCCTGAAGGCGCCTGCTCGCCTCTGATCTGTTGAA
GCTAAGCAGGGTCGGTCCTGGTTAGTACTTGGATGGGACTCCGCCTGGTAATAGCCGGTACCGTAGGCTT
GCATGGTCATAGCTGTTTCCTTGCGCTGGGGATGCGGTGGGCTCTATAGAGAGTCGATCGTGTGATCGAA
GGAACCCCTAGTGATGGAGTTGGCCACTCCCTCTCTGCGCGCTCGCTCGCTCACTGAGGCCGGGCGACCA
AAGGTCGCCCGACGCCCGGGCTTTGCCCGGGCGGCCTCAGTGAGCGAGCGAGCGCGCAGCATGTAGAGAC
TGGGCCTCATGGGCCTTCCGCCTATCACTGCCCGCTTTCCAGTCGGGAAACCTGTCGTGCCAGCTGCATT
AACATGGTCATAGCTGTTTCCTTGCGTATTGGGCGCTCTCCGCTTCCTCGCTCACTGACTCGCTGCGCTC
GGTCGTTCGGGTAAAGCCTGGGGTGCCTAAATAAAACGAAAGGCCCAGTCTTCCGACTGAGCCTTTCGTT
TTATTGAGCAAAAGGCCAGCAAAAGGCCAGGAACCGTAAAAAGGCCGCGTTGCTGGCGTTTTTCCATAGG
CTCCGCCCCCCTGACGAGCATCACAAAAATCGACGCTCAAGTCAGAGGTGGCGAAACCCGACAGGACTAT
AAAGATACCAGGCGTTTCCCCCTGGAAGCTCCCTCGTGCGCTCTCCTGTTCCGACCCTGCCGCTTACCGG
ATACCTGTCCGCCTTTCTCCCTTCGGGAAGCGTGGCGCTTTCTCATAGCTCACGCTGTAGGTATCTCAGT
TCGGTGTAGGTCGTTCGCTCCAAGCTGGGCTGTGTGCACGAACCCCCCGTTCAGCCCGACCGCTGCGCCT
TATCCGGTAACTATCGTCTTGAGTCCAACCCGGTAAGACACGACTTATCGCCACTGGCAGCAGCCACTGG
TAACAGGATTAGCAGAGCGAGGTATGTAGGCGGTGCTACAGAGTTCTTGAAGTGGTGGCCTAACTACGGC
TACACTAGAAGAACAGTATTTGGTATCTGCGCTCTGCTGAAGCCAGTTACCTTCGGAAAAAGAGTTGGTA
GCTCTTGATCCGGCAAACAAACCACCGCTGGTAGCGGTGGTTTTTTTGTTTGCAAGCAGCAGATTACGCG
CAGAAAAAAAGGATCTCAAGAAGATCCTTTGATCTTTTCTACGGGGTCTGACGCTCAGTGGAACGAAAAC
TCACGTTAAGGGATTTTGGTCATGAGATTATCAAAAAGGATCTTCACCTAGATCCTTTTAAATTAAAAAT
GAAGTTTTAAATCAATCTAAAGTATATATGAGTAAACTTGGTCTGACAGTTACCAATGCTTAATCAGTGA
GGCACCTATCTCAGCGATCTGTCTATTTCGTTCATCCATAGTTGCCTGACTCCCCGTCGTGTAGATAACT
ACGATACGGGAGGGCTTACCATCTGGCCCCAGTGCTGCAATGATACCGCGAGAACCACGCTCACCGGCTC
CAGATTTATCAGCAATAAACCAGCCAGCCGGAAGGGCCGAGCGCAGAAGTGGTCCTGCAACTTTATCCGC
CTCCATCCAGTCTATTAATTGTTGCCGGGAAGCTAGAGTAAGTAGTTCGCCAGTTAATAGTTTGCGCAAC
GTTGTTGCCATTGCTACAGGCATCGTGGTGTCACGCTCGTCGTTTGGTATGGCTTCATTCAGCTCCGGTT
CCCAACGATCAAGGCGAGTTACATGATCCCCCATGTTGTGCAAAAAAGCGGTTAGCTCCTTCGGTCCTCC
GATCGTTGTCAGAAGTAAGTTGGCCGCAGTGTTATCACTCATGGTTATGGCAGCACTGCATAATTCTCTT
ACTGTCATGCCATCCGTAAGATGCTTTTCTGTGACTGGTGAGTACTCAACCAAGTCATTCTGAGAATAGT
GTATGCGGCGACCGAGTTGCTCTTGCCCGGCGTCAATACGGGATAATACCGCGCCACATAGCAGAACTTT
AAAAGTGCTCATCATTGGAAAACGTTCTTCGGGGCGAAAACTCTCAAGGATCTTACCGCTGTTGAGATCC
AGTTCGATGTAACCCACTCGTGCACCCAACTGATCTTCAGCATCTTTTACTTTCACCAGCGTTTCTGGGT
GAGCAAAAACAGGAAGGCAAAATGCCGCAAAAAAGGGAATAAGGGCGACACGGAAATGTTGAATACTCAT
ACTCTTCCTTTTTCAATATTATTGAAGCATTTATCAGGGTTATTGTCTCATGAGCGGATACATATTTGAA
